LOCUS       Exported 2999 bp ds-DNA circular SYN 13-MAY-2021
DEFINITION  Level 0 part. Promoter, cpc560 promoter, extended spacer region,
            upstream TFB site region duplicated..
ACCESSION   .
VERSION     .
KEYWORDS    pC0.006
SOURCE      synthetic DNA construct
  ORGANISM  synthetic DNA construct
REFERENCE   1 (bases 1 to 2999)
  AUTHORS   Vasudevan R, Gale GAR, Schiavon AA, Puzorjov A, Malin J, Gillespie
            MD, Vavitsas K, Zulkower V, Wang B, Howe CJ, Lea-Smith DJ, McCormick
            AJ
  TITLE     CyanoGate: A Modular Cloning Suite for Engineering Cyanobacteria
            Based on the Plant MoClo Syntax.
  JOURNAL   Plant Physiol. 2019 May;180(1):39-55. doi: 10.1104/pp.18.01401. Epub
            2019 Feb 28.
  PUBMED    30819783
REFERENCE   2 (bases 1 to 2999)
  AUTHORS   .
  TITLE     Direct Submission
  JOURNAL   Exported May 13, 2021 from SnapGene Server 1.1.58
            http://www.snapgene.com
FEATURES             Location/Qualifiers
     source          1..2999
                     /organism="synthetic DNA construct"
                     /mol_type="other DNA"
     primer_bind     complement(36..54)
                     /label=pBRforEco
                     /note="pBR322 vectors, upsteam of EcoRI site, forward
                     primer"
     promoter        122..226
                     /gene="bla"
                     /label=AmpR promoter
     CDS             448..1239
                     /codon_start=1
                     /gene="aadA"
                     /product="aminoglycoside adenylyltransferase (Murphy,
                     1985)"
                     /label=SmR
                     /note="confers resistance to spectinomycin and
                     streptomycin"
                     /translation="MREAVIAEVSTQLSEVVGVIERHLEPTLLAVHLYGSAVDGGLKPH
                     SDIDLLVTVTVRLDETTRRALINDLLETSASPGESEILRAVEVTIVVHDDIIPWRYPAK
                     RELQFGEWQRNDILAGIFEPATIDIDLAILLTKAREHSVALVGPAAEELFDPVPEQDLF
                     EALNETLTLWNSPPDWAGDERNVVLTLSRIWYSAVTGKIAPKDVAADWAMERLPAQYQP
                     VILEARQAYLGQEEDRLASRADQLEEFVHYVKGEITKVVGK"
     rep_origin      1410..1998
                     /direction=RIGHT
                     /label=ori
                     /note="high-copy-number ColE1/pMB1/pBR322/pUC origin of
                     replication"
     primer_bind     1899..1918
                     /label=pBR322ori-F
                     /note="pBR322 origin, forward primer"
     primer_bind     2152..2169
                     /label=L4440
                     /note="L4440 vector, forward primer"
ORIGIN
        1 tgagaccacg aagtggctct tcagtggacg aaagggcctc gtgatacgcc tatttttata
       61 ggttaatgtc atgataataa tggtttctta gacgtcaggt ggcacttttc ggggaaatgt
      121 gcgcggaacc cctatttgtt tatttttcta aatacattca aatatgtatc cgctcatgag
      181 acaataaccc tgataaatgc ttcaataata ttgaaaaagg aagagtatgc gctcacgcaa
      241 ctggtccaga accttgaccg aacgcagcgg tggtaacggc gcagtggcgg ttttcatggc
      301 ttgttatgac tgtttttttt tggggtacag tctatgcctc gggcatccaa gcagcaagcg
      361 cgttacgccg tgggtcgatg tttgatgtta tggagcagca acgatgttac gcagcagggc
      421 agtcgcccta aaacaaagtt aaacatcatg agggaagcgg tgatcgccga agtatcgact
      481 caactatcag aggtagttgg cgtcatcgag cgccatctcg aaccgacgtt gctggccgta
      541 catttgtacg gctccgcagt ggatggcggc ctgaagccac acagcgatat tgatttgctg
      601 gttacggtga ccgtaaggct tgatgaaaca acgcggcgag ctttgatcaa cgaccttttg
      661 gaaacttcgg cttcccctgg agagagcgag attctccgcg ctgtagaagt caccattgtt
      721 gtgcacgacg acatcattcc gtggcgttat ccagctaagc gcgaactgca atttggagaa
      781 tggcagcgca atgacattct tgcaggtatc ttcgagccag ccacgatcga cattgatctg
      841 gctatcttgc tgacaaaagc aagagaacat agcgttgcct tggtaggtcc agcggcggag
      901 gaactctttg atccggttcc tgaacaggat ctatttgagg cgctaaatga aaccttaacg
      961 ctatggaact cgccgcccga ctgggctggc gatgagcgaa atgtagtgct tacgttgtcc
     1021 cgcatttggt acagcgcagt aaccggcaaa atcgcgccga aggatgtcgc tgccgactgg
     1081 gcaatggagc gcctgccggc ccagtatcag cccgtcatac ttgaagctag acaggcttat
     1141 cttggacaag aagaagatcg cttggcctcg cgcgcagatc agttggaaga atttgtccat
     1201 tacgtaaaag gcgagatcac caaggtagtc ggcaaataac tgtcagacca agtttactca
     1261 tatatacttt agattgattt aaaacttcat ttttaattta aaaggatcta ggtgaagatc
     1321 ctttttgata atctcatgac caaaatccct taacgtgagt tttcgttcca ctgagcgtca
     1381 gaccccgtag aaaagatcaa aggatcttct tgagatcctt tttttctgcg cgtaatctgc
     1441 tgcttgcaaa caaaaaaacc accgctacca gcggtggttt gtttgccgga tcaagagcta
     1501 ccaactcttt ttccgaaggt aactggcttc agcagagcgc agataccaaa tactgttctt
     1561 ctagtgtagc cgtagttagg ccaccacttc aagaactctg tagcaccgcc tacatacctc
     1621 gctctgctaa tcctgttacc agtggctgct gccagtggcg ataagtcgtg tcttaccggg
     1681 ttggactcaa gacgatagtt accggataag gcgcagcggt cgggctgaac ggggggttcg
     1741 tgcacacagc ccagcttgga gcgaacgacc tacaccgaac tgagatacct acagcgtgag
     1801 ctatgagaaa gcgccacgct tcccgaaggg agaaaggcgg acaggtatcc ggtaagcggc
     1861 agggtcggaa caggagagcg cacgagggag cttccagggg gaaacgcctg gtatctttat
     1921 agtcctgtcg ggtttcgcca cctctgactt gagcgtcgat ttttgtgatg ctcgtcaggg
     1981 gggcggagcc tatggaaaaa cgccagcaac gcggcctttt tacggttcct ggccttttgc
     2041 tggccttttg ctcacatgtt ctttcctgcg ttatcccctg attctgtgga taaccgtatt
     2101 accgcctttg agtgagctga taccgctcgc cgcagccgaa cgaccgagcg cagcgagtca
     2161 gtgagcgagg aagcggaaga gcgcccaata cgcaaaccgc ctctccccgc gcgttggccg
     2221 attcattaat cactctgtgg tctcaggagc acctgtagag aagagtccct gaatatcaaa
     2281 atggtgggat aaaaagctca aaaaggaaag taggctgtgg ttccctaggc aacagtcctc
     2341 cctaccccac tggaaactaa aaaaacgaga aaagttcgca ccgaacatca attgcataat
     2401 tttagcccta aaacataagc tgaacgaaac tggttaacct gtagagaaga gtccctgaat
     2461 atcaaaatgg tgggataaaa agctcaaaaa ggaaagtagg ctgtggttcc ctaggcaaca
     2521 gtcctcccta ccccactgga aactaaaaaa acgagaaaag ttcgcaccga acatcaattg
     2581 cataatttta gccctaaaac ataagctgaa cgaaactggt tatcttccct tcccaatcca
     2641 ggacaatctg agaatcccct gcaacattac ttaacaaaaa agcaggaata aaattaacaa
     2701 gatgtaacag acataagtcc catcaccgtt gtataaagtt aactgtggga ttgcaaaagc
     2761 attcaagcct aggcgctgag ctgtttgagc atcccggtgg cccttgtcgc tgcctccgtg
     2821 tttctccctg gatttattta ggtaatatct ctcataaatc cccgggtagt taacgaaagt
     2881 taatggagat cagtaacaat aactctaggg tcattacttt ggactccctc agtttatccg
     2941 ggggaattgt gtttaagaaa atcccaactc ataaagtcaa gtaggagatt aattcaatg
//
