[The description below was written by a language model from this plasmid's Addgene catalogue record and the feature table of its GenBank file.]
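Description:
pC0.006 is a Level 0 promoter part from the CyanoGate modular cloning suite, a Golden Gate toolkit that extends the plant MoClo syntax to the engineering of cyanobacteria. It is built on the pICH41295 acceptor backbone and has a total length of about 3 kb. The plasmid is a small synthetic-biology storage vector that is maintained in E. coli rather than being an expression or delivery vector in its own right. Propagation relies on a high-copy ColE1/pUC-type origin. Selection uses the aadA aminoglycoside adenylyltransferase gene, which confers spectinomycin (and streptomycin) resistance. An annotated AmpR (bla) promoter lies upstream of aadA and presumably drives it.

The payload is a 746 bp insert named Pcpc560-Ux2, a variant of the cpc560 promoter. According to the record it carries an extended spacer region and a duplication of the upstream region (positions 2–187) containing the transcription factor binding sites, together with two point substitutions (T to C at bp 89 and C to A at bp 187). The reason for these substitutions is not stated. The insert was cloned using BpiI, a type IIS enzyme, and both sites were destroyed during cloning, as is usual for MoClo Level 0 assembly. The feature table annotates only backbone elements (resistance cassette, origin and primer sites), so the promoter insert itself is not marked there.

As a standardised promoter module, the plasmid is intended to be combined with other Level 0 parts, such as coding sequences and terminators, into higher-level transcription units for expression in cyanobacteria. The duplicated upstream region makes it one of a series of cpc560 variants.
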