Addgene plasmid #119670: pC0.006
Purpose: Level 0 part. Promoter, cpc560 promoter, extended spacer region, upstream TFB site region duplicated.
Depositing lab: Alistair McCormick. Depositing organization: University of Edinburgh. Publication: CyanoGate: A Modular Cloning Suite for Engineering Cyanobacteria Based on the Plant MoClo Syntax. Vasudevan R, Gale GAR, Schiavon AA, Puzorjov A, Malin J, Gillespie MD, Vavitsas K, Zulkower V, Wang B, Howe CJ, Lea-Smith DJ, McCormick AJ. Plant Physiol. 2019 May;180(1):39-55. doi: 10.1104/pp.18.01401. Epub 2019 Feb 28. PubMed 30819783.
Backbone
  Vector backbone: pICH41295
  Backbone size w/o insert (bp): 2247
  Vector type: Synthetic Biology
Growth in bacteria
  Bacterial resistance: Spectinomycin, 50 μg/mL
  Growth temperature: 37°C
  Growth strain: DH5alpha
  Copy number: High Copy
Gene/Insert
  Gene/Insert name: Pcpc560-Ux2
  Insert size (bp): 746
  Mutation: bp 89 T to C, bp 187 C to A, Duplicated upstream region (2-187)
  Cloning method: Restriction Enzyme; 5′ cloning site BpiI (destroyed during cloning); 3′ cloning site BpiI (destroyed during cloning)
  Sequencing primers: 5′ ttgagtgagctgataccgct; 3′ GTCTCATGAGCGGATACATATTTGAATG
Terms and licenses: Academic/Nonprofit Terms; Industry Terms: Not Available to Industry
Depositor comments: Please visit https://www.biorxiv.org/content/10.1101/426700v1 for bioRxiv preprint.
How to cite: pC0.006 was a gift from Alistair McCormick (Addgene plasmid # 119670 ; http://n2t.net/addgene:119670 ; RRID:Addgene_119670)
