>Addgene plasmid #119670 | pC0.006 | depositor partial sequence | sequence record 226232 | insert
ATACCGCTCGCCGCAGCCGAACGACCGAGCGCAGCGAGTCAGTGAGCGAGGAAGCGGAAGAGCGCCCAAT
ACGCAAACCGCCTCTCCCCGCGCGTTGGCCGATTCATTAATCACTCTGTGGTCTCAGGAGCACCTGTAGA
GAAGAGTCCCTGAATATCAAAATGGTGGGATAAAAAGCTCAAAAAGGAAAGTAGGCTGTGGTTCCCTAGG
CAACAGTCCTCCCTACCCCACTGGAAACTAAAAAAACGAGAAAAGTTCGCACCGAACATCAATTGCATAA
TTTTAGCCCTAAAACATAAGCTGAACGAAACTGGTTAACCTGTAGAGAAGAGTCCCTGAATATCAAAATG
GTGGGATAAAAAGCTCAAAAAGGAAAGTAGGCTGTGGTTCCCTAGGCAACAGTCCTCCCTACCCCACTGG
AAACTAAAAAAACGAGAAAAGTTCGCACCGAACATCAATTGCATAATTTTAGCCCTAAAACATAAGCTGA
ACGAAACTGGTTATCTTCCCTTCCCAATCCAGGACAATCTGAGAATCCCCTGCAACATTACTTAACAAAA
AAGCAGGAATAAAATTAACAAGATGTAACAGACATAAGTCCCATCACCGTTGTATAAAGTTAACTGTGGG
ATTGCAAAAGCATTCAAGCCTAGGCGCTGAGCTGTTTGAGCATCCCGGTGGCCCTTGTCGCTGCCTCCGT
GTTTCTCCCTGGATTTATTTAGGTAATATCTCTCATAAATCCCCGGGTAGTTAACGAAAGTTAATGGAGA
TCAGTAACAATAACTCTAGGGTCATTACTTTGGACTCCCTCAGTTTATCCGGGGGAATTGTGTTTAAGAA
AATCCCAACTCATAAAGTCAAGTAGGAGATTAATTC
